Addgene plasmid #117770: pPRISM-TagRFP-cmlc2-eGFP
Purpose: Donor for precise CRISPR directed genomic integration using the GeneWeld method
Depositing lab: Jeffrey Essner. Depositing organization: Iowa State University. Publication: Efficient targeted integration directed by short homology in zebrafish and mammalian cells. Wierson WA, Welker JM, Almeida MP, Mann CM, Webster DA, Torrie ME, Weiss TJ, Kambakam S, Vollbrecht MK, Lan M, McKeighan KC, Levey J, Ming Z, Wehmeier A, Mikelson CS, Haltom JA, Kwan KM, Chien CB, Balciunas D, Ekker SC, Clark KJ, Webber BR, Moriarity BS, Solin SL, Carlson DF, Dobbs DL, McGrail M, Essner J. Elife. 2020 May 15;9. pii: 53968. doi: 10.7554/eLife.53968. PubMed 32412410.
Backbone
  Vector backbone: pK
  Backbone manufacturer: Karl J. Clark
  Backbone size w/o insert (bp): 2856
  Vector type: Synthetic Biology
Growth in bacteria
  Bacterial resistance: Kanamycin, 50 μg/mL
  Growth temperature: 30°C
  Growth strain: NEB Stable
  Copy number: High Copy
Gene/Insert
  Gene/Insert name: TagRFP (alt name: RFP)
  Species: D. rerio (zebrafish)
  Insert size (bp): 4037
  Cloning method: Gibson Cloning
  Sequencing primers: 5′ aaaagcaagaaagaaaactagagtgg; 3′ atggctcataacaccccttg
Terms and licenses: Academic/Nonprofit Terms; Industry Terms: Not Available to Industry
Depositor comments: Secondary gene is a cardiac-myosin-light-chain-2 promoter driving NLS-eGFP. Online tools and cloning help available at <www.genesculpt.org/gtaghd/>. May work in additional species beyond those listed. Please note that some discrepancies were found between Addgene's quality control result and the depositor's provided sequence. The depositor noted that these discrepancies do NOT affect plasmid function.
How to cite: pPRISM-TagRFP-cmlc2-eGFP was a gift from Jeffrey Essner (Addgene plasmid # 117770 ; http://n2t.net/addgene:117770 ; RRID:Addgene_117770)
