[The description below was written by a language model from this plasmid's Addgene catalogue record and pLannotate feature annotations shown in this document.]
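Description:
pPRISM-TagRFP-cmlc2-eGFP is a donor plasmid for precise CRISPR-directed genomic integration by the GeneWeld method, in which short homology arms flanking a cargo direct its insertion at a nuclease-cut genomic site. It is built on the small pK backbone and is catalogued as a synthetic biology vector. In bacteria it is maintained through a high-copy ColE1/pUC-type origin and selected with kanamycin via an aph(3')-Ia resistance gene. The sequenced record is about 6.9 kb, matching the stated backbone plus an approximately 4 kb insert assembled by Gibson cloning.

The cargo begins with a P2A peptide coding sequence placed directly upstream of TagRFP, with no annotated promoter of its own. This arrangement is consistent with in-frame integration into a target gene, so that the red reporter would be expressed under endogenous control and released as a separate polypeptide by 2A ribosomal skipping. Upstream of the cargo lies a lac promoter/operator with a lacZα fragment, a pBluescript-type cloning-site remnant and T3/T7 promoters; this may be where homology arms are cloned, although the record does not say so. According to the depositor, a secondary marker cassette uses the cardiac myosin light chain 2 promoter to drive NLS-eGFP. The promoter and NLS are not annotated in the feature table, but EGFP followed by a bGH polyadenylation signal is, and it would give a heart-specific green signal for identifying zebrafish that carry the integration. Two reverse-oriented SV40 poly(A) signals follow the cassette. Several short fragment hits, such as the LEU2 and SV40 promoters, are probably incidental matches. The depositor notes minor discrepancies between the quality-control sequence and the provided sequence, said not to affect function, and that the donor may work in species other than zebrafish.
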