Features (pLannotate 1.2.2; 21 found; start..end, strand, type, name):
    200..218     -  promoter       T7 Φ3.8 promoter (fragment): weak promoter for bacteriophage T7 RNA polymerase
    275..296     +  protein_bind   CAP binding site: CAP binding activates transcription in the presence of cAMP. E. coli catabolite activator protein
    311..341     +  promoter       lac promoter: promoter for the E. coli lac operon
    349..365     +  protein_bind   lac operator: The lac repressor binds to the lac operator to inhibit transcription in E. coli. This inhibition can be relieved by adding lactose or isopropyl-β-D-thiogalactopyranoside (IPTG). lac repressor encoded by lacI
    410..428     +  promoter       T3 promoter: promoter for bacteriophage T3 RNA polymerase
    444..467     +  misc_feature   MCS (fragment): pBluescript multiple cloning site
    476..494     -  promoter       T7 promoter: promoter for bacteriophage T7 RNA polymerase
    502..657     +  CDS            lacZα (fragment): LacZα fragment of β-galactosidase; lacZ fragment
    680..736     +  CDS            P2A: 2A peptide from porcine teschovirus-1 polyprotein Eukaryotic ribosomes fail to insert a peptide bond between the Gly and Pro residues, yielding separate polypeptides.
    742..1453    +  CDS            TagRFP (fragment): monomeric derivative of red fluorescent protein from Entacmaea quadricolor (Merzlyak et al., 2007) mammalian codon-optimized
   2114..2130    +  promoter       LEU2 promoter (fragment): S. cerevisiae LEU2
   3240..3959    +  CDS            EGFP: the original enhanced GFP (Yang et al., 1996) mammalian codon-optimized
   3964..4188    +  polyA_signal   bGH poly(A) signal: bovine growth hormone polyadenylation signal
   4192..4209    +  promoter       SV40 promoter (fragment): SV40 enhancer and early promoter
   4258..4339    -  polyA_signal   SV40 poly(A) signal: SV40 polyadenylation signal
   4362..4429    -  CDS            large T antigen (fragment): large T antigen from SV40 (simian virus 40)
   4463..4544    -  polyA_signal   SV40 poly(A) signal: SV40 polyadenylation signal
   4567..4634    -  CDS            large T antigen (fragment): large T antigen from SV40 (simian virus 40)
   4861..4879    +  promoter       T7 promoter: promoter for bacteriophage T7 RNA polymerase
   5166..5975    +  CDS            KanR: aminoglycoside phosphotransferase; aph(3')-Ia; confers resistance to kanamycin in bacteria or G418 (Geneticin®) in eukaryotes
   6118..6706    +  rep_origin     ori: high-copy-number ColE1/pMB1/pBR322/pUC origin of replication
>Addgene plasmid #117770 | pPRISM-TagRFP-cmlc2-eGFP | addgene full sequence | sequence record 229892 | Addgene NGS Result
AAATGGTACCGAGCAGAGGTGTAAAAAGTACTCAAAAATTTTACTCAAGTGAAAGTACAAGTACTTAGGG
AAAATTTTACTCAATTAAAAGTAAAAGTATCTGGCTAGAATCTTACTTGAGTAAAAGTAAAAAAGTACTC
CATTAAAATTGTACTTGAGTATTAAGGAAGTAAAAGTAAAAGCAAGAAAGAAAACTAGAGTGGTCTCCCT
TTAGTGAGGGTCAATTGATGGGAGGCGTTCGGGCCACAGCGGACACGCAGGTGCGCAACGCAATTAATGT
GAGTTAGCTCACTCATTAGGCACCCCAGGCTTTACACTTTATGCTTCCGGCTCGTATGTTGTGTGGAATT
GTGAGCGGATAACAATTTCACACAGGAAACAGCTATGACCATGATTACGCCAAGCGCGCAATTAACCCTC
ACTAAAGGGAACAAAAGCTGGAGGACCTCGAGGGGGGGCCCGGTACCCAATTCGCCCTATAGTGAGTCGT
ATTACGCGCGCTCACTGGCCGTCGTTTTACAACGTCGTGACTGGGAAAACCCTGGCGTTACCCAACTTAA
TCGCCTTGCAGCACATCCCCCTTTCGCCAGCTGGCGTAATAGCGAAGAGGCCCGCACCGATCGCCCTTCC
CAACAGTTGCGCAGCCTGAATGGCGAATGGACCTGCCACACTTCCCGGAGCCACGAACTTCTCTCTGTTA
AAGCAAGCAGGAGACGTGGAAGAAAACCCCGGTCCTCTCGAGGTGTCTAAGGGCGAGGAACTGATTAAGG
AGAACATGCACATGAAGCTGTACATGGAGGGCACCGTGAACAACCACCACTTCAAGTGCACATCCGAGGG
CGAAGGCAAGCCCTACGAGGGCACCCAGACCATGAGAATCAAGGTGGTCGAGGGCGGCCCTCTCCCCTTC
GCCTTCGACATCCTGGCTACCAGCTTCATGTACGGCAGCAGAACCTTCATCAACCACACCCAGGGCATCC
CCGACTTCTTTAAGCAGTCCTTCCCTGAGGGCTTCACATGGGAGAGAGTCACCACATACGAAGACGGGGG
CGTGCTGACCGCTACCCAGGACACCAGCCTCCAGGACGGCTGCCTCATCTACAACGTCAAGATCAGAGGG
GTGAACTTCCCATCCAACGGCCCTGTGATGCAGAAGAAAACACTCGGCTGGGAGGCCAACACCGAGATGC
TGTACCCCGCTGACGGCGGCCTGGAAGGCAGAAGCGACATGGCCCTGAAGCTCGTGGGCGGGGGCCACCT
GATCTGCAACTTCAAGACCACATACAGATCCAAGAAACCCGCTAAGAACCTCAAGATGCCCGGCGTCTAC
TATGTGGACCACAGACTGGAAAGAATCAAGGAGGCCGACAAAGAGACCTACGTCGAGCAGCACGAGGTGG
CTGTGGCCAGATACTGCGACCTCCCTAGCAAACTGGGGCACAAACTTAATTGAAACTAGTAATTAAGTCT
CAGCCACCGTTAACTGAACATGTCAAAACCTGTGGAGACTGTTGAGATTTGATGTTCTGAAAAGATAAAG
CCTATAAATAAAATGTTGCCCAAATTTCCTGCCTGATGTTTTTCTTTGTCTTTGCTACATGGCTTTGCTG
CTCGGATCGGCTCACTCTGTGTATGCCACGTTCACTTTGTACTCTCCTTCTCACGGTAGGTTTATTATTT
TTAGATGTGCAGTTAGTTTCTGTGAAATAACACACCACACACTGATATTGTCTGTGCATTGACTTGGTGA
GTGCACATTGTTTTTGATCTTGACATATTTATATTTGATTGATCAGGTGAACTGTGTGAATCTAAAGTGC
TCCATACAGATGTTCTGCATTGAAAATATTCTCATTTTATTAGTGGAAGTGAGTGTATGCCACATCCAAT
CAATTTCAGCAAACACCCCAGTATGATTTAATGCAAAAAAATGAAGGTATCAAACACGCATTACTACTTT
GCAGTTAAATATTTAACATTTATTCCAACACGAAAAAAAGCAGTAAATAACACTTTGACAAACACGTCAG
GACATCTTATTTTTGTCACCCTCACAGGCAATTTAGTATAATATATTATATATATATATATATCATATAA
TAATATTCAGTATAATATATATATATATATCATATTATAATATTCAGTATAATATAAAACACAAACACAT
ATATGTATAATATAATATAACATTTTTATTTATTGAGATGCCTCTATGGACCGTGTTATAAGAAGTAAAG
ATCAGGAGAAGTAAACATGAAGTGTAATTATGAATACTGATGTTAAATTAAGCTATGATGAGTTTTCACT
GTTAATTTACCATCTCAATTAAATGTTGATGCCTCCATGACCAAGTTAAGCAGATGAGACTGAGGACAAC
TGTAGAAGACAAGATGTTCACTTTGCTGAATATAGCTGGCTTGACAGTTATCTATGACTCTATAAATATA
TATATATTTTTTTTTTATAAAATGATTTATTTATAACTATATATCCATTTCTCAGACAGGTGCTTCATAT
CCCTCACTCCCGTAGCTGTCCATGCTGGATCTGTCCCCGTTGTTTTTAAAAAGCTAAATAAGTTATTAAC
ATGACTGCATCCAGCGAGCCAAACCTGTCTGGTGTACAGCTACCAGAGAAGCTTGAGATCCTAGTCACCG
GCGGCATTCATCCATCCTTTTCATCCCTCAAATCTCTCATTCACGTCCCCCTCCCCATCTGCACACTTTA
TCTCATTTTCCACCCTGCTGGAATCTGAGCACTTGTGCAGTTATCAGGGCTCCTGTATTTAGGAGGCTCT
GGGTGTCCATGTAGGGGACGAACAGAAACACTGCAGACCTTTATAGAAGAACAAATGATAAGAGTCCTCA
TACATAAAGACTCCATTAGAAACGTCAGTGACCCAGGAGCCCAGACCAACAGCAAAGCAGACAGTGAAGG
ATCCACAGCCTGACTAACTCGACAAACCCCCCCAAACCTAAGGTGAGTTGATCTTTAAGCTTTTTACATT
TTCAGCTCGCATATATCAATTCGCGCGCATTGTCACACTAGCACCCACTAGCGGTCAGACTGCAGATTGC
AGCACGAAACAGGAAGCTGACTCCACATGGTCACATGCTCACTGAAGTGTTGACTTCCCTGACAGCTGTG
CACTTTCTAAACCGGTTTTCTCATTCATTTACAGTTCAGCCGGAATTCACCTCGAGACCATGGCTCCAAA
GAAGAAGCGTAAGGTAACCATGGTGAGCAAGGGCGAGGAGCTGTTCACCGGGGTGGTGCCCATCCTGGTC
GAGCTGGACGGCGACGTAAACGGCCACAAGTTCAGCGTGTCCGGCGAGGGCGAGGGCGATGCCACCTACG
GCAAGCTGACCCTGAAGTTCATCTGCACCACCGGCAAGCTGCCCGTGCCCTGGCCCACCCTCGTGACCAC
CCTGACCTACGGCGTGCAGTGCTTCAGCCGCTACCCCGACCACATGAAGCAGCACGACTTCTTCAAGTCC
GCCATGCCCGAAGGCTACGTCCAGGAGCGCACCATCTTCTTCAAGGACGACGGCAACTACAAGACCCGCG
CCGAGGTGAAGTTCGAGGGCGACACCCTGGTGAACCGCATCGAGCTGAAGGGCATCGACTTCAAGGAGGA
CGGCAACATCCTGGGGCACAAGCTGGAGTACAACTACAACAGCCACAACGTCTATATCATGGCCGACAAG
CAGAAGAACGGCATCAAGGTGAACTTCAAGATCCGCCACAACATCGAGGACGGCAGCGTGCAGCTCGCCG
ACCACTACCAGCAGAACACCCCCATCGGCGACGGCCCCGTGCTGCTGCCCGACAACCACTACCTGAGCAC
CCAGTCCGCCCTGAGCAAAGACCCCAACGAGAAGCGCGATCACATGGTCCTGCTGGAGTTCGTGACCGCC
GCCGGGATCACTCTCGGCATGGACGAGCTGTACAAGTAAAGATCTGTGCCTTCTAGTTGCCAGCCATCTG
TTGTTTGCCCCTCCCCCGTGCCTTCCTTGACCCTGGAAGGTGCCACTCCCACTGTCCTTTCCTAATAAAA
TGAGGAAATTGCATCGCATTGTCTGAGTAGGTGTCATTCTATTCTGGGGGGTGGGGTGGGGCAGGACAGC
AAGGGGGAGGATTGGGAAGACAATAGCAGGCATGCTGGGGATGCGGTGGGCTCTATGGCTTCTGAGGCGG
AAAGAACCAAAGGGCGAATTAATTCATTGATGAGTTTGGACAAACCACAACTAGAATGCAGTGAAAAAAA
TGCTTTATTTGTGAAATTTGTGATGCTATTGCTTTATTTGTAACCATTATAAGCTGCAATAAACAAGTTA
ACAACAACAATTGCATTCATTTTATGTTTCAGGTTCAGGGGGAGGTGTGGGAGGTTTTTTAAAGCAAGTA
AAACCTCTACAAATGTGGTCATTGATGAGTTTGGACAAACCACAACTAGAATGCAGTGAAAAAAATGCTT
TATTTGTGAAATTTGTGATGCTATTGCTTTATTTGTAACCATTATAAGCTGCAATAAACAAGTTAACAAC
AACAATTGCATTCATTTTATGTTTCAGGTTCAGGGGGAGGTGTGGGAGGTTTTTTAAAGCAAGTAAAACC
TCTACAAATGTGGTCATTCAGATCAATTAACCCTCACCCGGGCTAGCGATGCATGGGAGCTCTGACGTAC
GTTGTCTAGCAAGGAAGTGAAGAGCTATCCGGATATATATGTATGTTATCATAACTGTACTGGCTATGTC
AGGTGGTAATGACTGTAACGTTACGTTACTCGTTGTAGGCACGACATTGAATATGCTCTTCTCCGCTGTG
GCCCGAACGCCTCCCGCTAGCGATGGGATCTAATACGACTCACTATAGGGAGACCAAGGGAAAATAGAAT
GAAGTGATCTCCAAAAAATAAGTACTTTTTGACTGTAAATAAAATTGTAAGGAGTAAAAAGTACTTTTTT
TTCTAAAAAAATGTAATTAAGTAAAAGTAAAAGTATTGATTTTTAATTGTACTCAAGTAAAGTAAAAATC
CCCAAAAATAATACTTAAGTACAGTAATCAAGTAAAATTACTCAAGTACTTTACACCTCTGGGATCCAGC
TGCATCATGAACAATAAAACTGTCTGCTTACATAAACAGTAATACAAGGGGTGTTATGAGCCATATTCAA
CGGGAAACGTCGAGGCCGCGATTAAATTCCAACATGGATGCTGATTTATATGGGTATAAATGGGCTCGCG
ATAATGTCGGGCAATCAGGTGCGACAATCTATCGCTTGTATGGGAAGCCCGATGCGCCAGAGTTGTTTCT
GAAACATGGCAAAGGTAGCGTTGCCAATGATGTTACAGATGAGATGGTCAGACTAAACTGGCTGACGGAA
TTTATGCCTCTTCCGACCATCAAGCATTTTATCCGTACTCCTGATGATGCATGGTTACTCACCACTGCGA
TCCCCGGAAAAACAGCATTCCAGGTATTAGAAGAATATCCTGATTCAGGTGAAAATATTGTTGATGCGCT
GGCAGTGTTCCTGCGCCGGTTGCATTCGATTCCTGTTTGTAATTGTCCTTTTAACAGCGATCGCGTATTT
CGTCTCGCTCAGGCGCAATCACGAATGAATAACGGTTTGGTTGATGCGAGTGATTTTGATGACGAGCGTA
ATGGCTGGCCTGTTGAACAAGTCTGGAAAGAAATGCATAAACTTTTGCCATTCTCACCGGATTCAGTCGT
CACTCATGGTGATTTCTCACTTGATAACCTTATTTTTGACGAGGGGAAATTAATAGGTTGTATTGATGTT
GGACGAGTCGGAATCGCAGACCGATACCAGGATCTTGCCATCCTATGGAACTGCCTCGGTGAGTTTTCTC
CTTCATTACAGAAACGGCTTTTTCAAAAATATGGTATTGATAATCCTGATATGAATAAATTGCAGTTTCA
TTTGATGCTCGATGAGTTTTTCTAATCAGAATTGGTTAATTGGTTGTAACACTGGCAAAAAGGATCTAGG
TGAAGATCCTTTTTGATAATCTCATGACCAAAATCCCTTAACGTGAGTTTTCGTTCCACTGAGCGTCAGA
CCCCGTAGAAAAGATCAAAGGATCTTCTTGAGATCCTTTTTTTCTGCGCGTAATCTGCTGCTTGCAAACA
AAAAAACCACCGCTACCAGCGGTGGTTTGTTTGCCGGATCAAGAGCTACCAACTCTTTTTCCGAAGGTAA
CTGGCTTCAGCAGAGCGCAGATACCAAATACTGTTCTTCTAGTGTAGCCGTAGTTAGGCCACCACTTCAA
GAACTCTGTAGCACCGCCTACATACCTCGCTCTGCTAATCCTGTTACCAGTGGCTGCTGCCAGTGGCGAT
AAGTCGTGTCTTACCGGGTTGGACTCAAGACGATAGTTACCGGATAAGGCGCAGCGGTCGGGCTGAACGG
GGGGTTCGTGCACACAGCCCAGCTTGGAGCGAACGACCTACACCGAACTGAGATACCTACAGCGTGAGCT
ATGAGAAAGCGCCACGGTTCCCGAAGGGAGAAAGGCGGACAGGTATCCGGTAAGCGGCAGGGTCGGAACA
GGAGAGCGCACGAGGGAGCTTCCAGGGGGAAACGCCTGGTATCTTTATAGTCCTGTCGGGTTTCGCCACC
TCTGACTTGAGCGTCGATTTTTGTGATGCTCGTCAGGGGGGCGGAGCCTATGGAAAAACGCCAGCAACGC
GGCCTTTTTACGGTTCCTGGCCTTTTGCTGGCCTTTTGCTCACATGTTCTTTCCTGCGTTATCCCCTGAT
TCTGTGGATAACCGTATTACCGCCTTTGAGTGAGCTGATACCGCTCGCCGCAGCCGAACGACCGAGCGCA
GCGAGTCAGTGAGCGAGGAAGCGGAACAGATTT
