>Addgene plasmid #117770 | pPRISM-TagRFP-cmlc2-eGFP | depositor partial sequence | sequence record 222263 | Backbone
TGAAGAGCTATCCGGATATATATGTATGTTATCATAACTGTACTGGCTATGTCAGGTGGTAATGACTGTA
ACGTTACGTTACTCGTTGTAGGCACGACATTGAATATGCTCTTCTCCGCTGTGGCCCGAACGCCTCCCGC
TAGCGATGGGATCTAATACGACTCACTATAGGGAGACCAAGGGAAAATAGAATGAAGTGATCTCCAAAAA
ATAAGTACTTTTTGACTGTAAATAAAATTGTAAGGAGTAAAAAGTACTTTTTTTTCTAAAAAAATGTAAT
TAAGTAAAAGTAAAAGTATTGATTTTTAATTGTACTCAAGTAAAGTAAAAATCCCCAAAAATAATACTTA
AGTACAGTAATCAAGTAAAATTACTCAAGTACTTTACACCTCTGGGATCCAGCTGCATCATGAACAATAA
AACTGTCTGCTTACATAAACAGTAATACAAGGGGTGTTATGAGCCATATTCAACGGGAAACGTCGAGGCC
GCGATTAAATTCCAACATGGATGCTGATTTATATGGGTATAAATGGGCTCGCGATAATGTCGGGCAATCA
GGTGCGACAATCTATCGCTTGTATGGGAAGCCCGATGCGCCAGAGTTGTTTCTGAAACATGGCAAAGGTA
GCGTTGCCAATGATGTTACAGATGAGATGGTCAGACTAAACTGGCTGACGGAATTTATGCCTCTTCCGAC
CATCAAGCATTTTATCCGTACTCCTGATGATGCATGGTTACTCACCACTGCGATCCCCGGAAAAACAGCA
TTCCAGGTATTAGAAGAATATCCTGATTCAGGTGAAAATATTGTTGATGCGCTGGCAGTGTTCCTGCGCC
GGTTGCATTCGATTCCTGTTTGTAATTGTCCTTTTAACAGCGATCGCGTATTTCGTCTCGCTCAGGCGCA
ATCACGAATGAATAACGGTTTGGTTGATGCGAGTGATTTTGATGACGAGCGTAATGGCTGGCCTGTTGAA
CAAGTCTGGAAAGAAATGCATAAACTTTTGCCATTCTCACCGGATTCAGTCGTCACTCATGGTGATTTCT
CACTTGATAACCTTATTTTTGACGAGGGGAAATTAATAGGTTGTATTGATGTTGGACGAGTCGGAATCGC
AGACCGATACCAGGATCTTGCCATCCTATGGAACTGCCTCGGTGAGTTTTCTCCTTCATTACAGAAACGG
CTTTTTCAAAAATATGGTATTGATAATCCTGATATGAATAAATTGCAGTTTCATTTGATGCTCGATGAGT
TTTTCTAATCAGAATTGGTTAATTGGTTGTAACACTGGCAAAAAGGATCTAGGTGAAGATCCTTTTTGAT
AATCTCATGACCAAAATCCCTTAACGTGAGTTTTCGTTCCACTGAGCGTCAGACCCCGTAGAAAAGATCA
AAGGATCTTCTTGAGATCCTTTTTTTCTGCGCGTAATCTGCTGCTTGCAAACAAAAAAACCACCGCTACC
AGCGGTGGTTTGTTTGCCGGATCAAGAGCTACCAACTCTTTTTCCGAAGGTAACTGGCTTCAGCAGAGCG
CAGATACCAAATACTGTTCTTCTAGTGTAGCCGTAGTTAGGCCACCACTTCAAGAACTCTGTAGCACCGC
CTACATACCTCGCTCTGCTAATCCTGTTACCAGTGGCTGCTGCCAGTGGCGATAAGTCGTGTCTTACCGG
GTTGGACTCAAGACGATAGTTACCGGATAAGGCGCAGCGGTCGGGCTGAACGGGGGGTTCGTGCACACAG
CCCAGCTTGGAGCGAACGACCTACACCGAACTGAGATACCTACAGCGTGAGCTATGAGAAAGCGCCACGG
TTCCCGAAGGGAGAAAGGCGGACAGGTATCCGGTAAGCGGCAGGGTCGGAACAGGAGAGCGCACGAGGGA
GCTTCCAGGGGGAAACGCCTGGTATCTTTATAGTCCTGTCGGGTTTCGCCACCTCTGACTTGAGCGTCGA
TTTTTGTGATGCTCGTCAGGGGGGCGGAGCCTATGGAAAAACGCCAGCAACGCGGCCTTTTTACGGTTCC
TGGCCTTTTGCTGGCCTTTTGCTCACATGTTCTTTCCTGCGTTATCCCCTGATTCTGTGGATAACCGTAT
TACCGCCTTTGAGTGAGCTGATACCGCTCGCCGCAGCCGAACGACCGAGCGCAGCGAGTCAGTGAGCGAG
GAAGCGGAACAGATTTAAATGGTACCGAGCAGAGGTGTAAAAAGTACTCAAAAATTTTACTCAAGTGAAA
GTACAAGTACTTAGGGAAAATTTTACTCAATTAAAAGTAAAAGTATCTGGCTAGAATCTTACTTGAGTAA
AAGTAAAAAAGTACTCCATTAAAATTGTACTTGAGTATTAAGGAAGTAAAAGTAAAAGCAAGAAAGAAAA
CTAGAGTGGTCTCCCTTTAGTGAGGGTCAATTGATGGGAGGCGTTCGGGCCACAGCGGACACGCAGGTGC
GCAACGCAATTAATGTGAGTTAGCTCACTCATTAGGCACCCCAGGCTTTACACTTTATGCTTCCGGCTCG
TATGTTGTGTGGAATTGTGAGCGGATAACAATTTCACACAGGAAACAGCTATGACCATGATTACGCCAAG
CGCGCAATTAACCCTCACTAAAGGGAACAAAAGCTGGAGGACCTCGAGGGGGGGCCCGGTACCCAATTCG
CCCTATAGTGAGTCGTATTACGCGCGCTCACTGGCCGTCGTTTTACAACGTCGTGACTGGGAAAACCCTG
GCGTTACCCAACTTAATCGCCTTGCAGCACATCCCCCTTTCGCCAGCTGGCGTAATAGCGAAGAGGCCCG
CACCGATCGCCCTTCCCAACAGTTGCGCAGCCTGAATGGCGAATGGACCTGCCACA
