>Addgene plasmid #117770 | pPRISM-TagRFP-cmlc2-eGFP | depositor partial sequence | sequence record 222264 | Insert
CTTCCCGGAGCCACGAACTTCTCTCTGTTAAAGCAAGCAGGAGACGTGGAAGAAAACCCCGGTCCTCTCG
AGGTGTCTAAGGGCGAGGAACTGATTAAGGAGAACATGCACATGAAGCTGTACATGGAGGGCACCGTGAA
CAACCACCACTTCAAGTGCACATCCGAGGGCGAAGGCAAGCCCTACGAGGGCACCCAGACCATGAGAATC
AAGGTGGTCGAGGGCGGCCCTCTCCCCTTCGCCTTCGACATCCTGGCTACCAGCTTCATGTACGGCAGCA
GAACCTTCATCAACCACACCCAGGGCATCCCCGACTTCTTTAAGCAGTCCTTCCCTGAGGGCTTCACATG
GGAGAGAGTCACCACATACGAAGACGGGGGCGTGCTGACCGCTACCCAGGACACCAGCCTCCAGGACGGC
TGCCTCATCTACAACGTCAAGATCAGAGGGGTGAACTTCCCATCCAACGGCCCTGTGATGCAGAAGAAAA
CACTCGGCTGGGAGGCCAACACCGAGATGCTGTACCCCGCTGACGGCGGCCTGGAAGGCAGAAGCGACAT
GGCCCTGAAGCTCGTGGGCGGGGGCCACCTGATCTGCAACTTCAAGACCACATACAGATCCAAGAAACCC
GCTAAGAACCTCAAGATGCCCGGCGTCTACTATGTGGACCACAGACTGGAAAGAATCAAGGAGGCCGACA
AAGAGACCTACGTCGAGCAGCACGAGGTGGCTGTGGCCAGATACTGCGACCTCCCTAGCAAACTGGGGCA
CAAACTTAATTGAAACTAGTAATTAAGTCTCAGCCACCGTTAACTGAACATGTCAAAACCTGTGGAGACT
GTTGAGATTTGATGTTCTGAAAAGATAAAGCCTATAAATAAAATGTTGCCCAAATTTCCTGCCTGATGTT
TTTCTTTGTCTTTGCTACATGGCTTTGCTGCTCGGATCGGCTCACTCTGTGTATGCCACGTTCACTTTGT
ACTCTCCTTCTCACGGTAGGTTTATTATTTTTAGATGTGCAGTTAGTTTCTGTGAAATAACACACCACAC
ACTGATATTGTCTGTGCATTGACTTGGTGAGTGCACATTGTTTTTGATCTTGACATATTTATATTTGATT
GATCAGGTGAACTGTGTGAATCTAAAGTGCTCCATACAGATGTTCTGCATTGAAAATATTCTCATTTTAT
TAGTGGAAGTGAGTGTATGCCACATCCAATCAATTTCAGCAAACACCCCAGTATGATTTAATGCAAAAAA
ATGAAGGTATCAAACACGCATTACTACTTTGCAGTTAAATATTTAACATTTATTCCAACACGAAAAAAAG
CAGTAAATAACACTTTGACAAACACGTCAGGACATCTTATTTTTGTCACCCTCACAGGCAATTTAGTATA
ATATATTATATATATATATATATCATATAATAATATTCAGTATAATATATATATATATATCATATTATAA
TATTCAGTATAATATAAAACACAAACACATATATGTATAATATAATATAACATTTTTATTTATTGAGATG
CCTCTATGGACCGTGTTATAAGAAGTAAAGATCAGGAGAAGTAAACATGAAGTGTAATTATGAATACTGA
TGTTAAATTAAGCTATGATGAGTTTTCACTGTTAATTTACCATCTCAATTAAATGTTGATGCCTCCATGA
CCAAGTTAAGCAGATGAGACTGAGACAACTGTAGAAGACAAGATGTTCACTTTGCTGAATATAGCTGGCT
TGACAGTTATCTATGACTCTATAAATATATATATATTTTTTTTTTTATAAAATGATTTATTTATAACTAT
ATATCCATTTCTCAGACAGGTGCTTCATATCCCTCACTCCCGTAGCTGTCCATGCTGGATCTGTCCCCGT
TGTTTTTAAAAAGCTAAATAAGTTATTAACATGACTGCATCCAGCGAGCCAAACCTGTCTGGTGTACAGC
TACCAGAGAAGCTTGAGATCCTAGTCACCGGCGGCATTCATCCATCCTTTTCATCCCTCAAATCTCTCAT
TCACGTCCCCCTCCCCATCTGCACACTTTATCTCATTTTCCACCCTGCTGGAATCTGAGCACTTGTGCAG
TTATCAGGGCTCCTGTATTTAGGAGGCTCTGGGTGTCCATGTAGGGGACGAACAGAAACACTGCAGACCT
TTATAGAAGAACAAATGATAAGAGTCCTCATACATAAAGACTCCATTAGAAACGTCAGTGACCCAGGAGC
CCAGACCAACAGCAAAGCAGACAGTGAAGGATCCACAGCCTGACTAACTCGACAAACCCCCCCAAACCTA
AGGTGAGTTGATCTTTAAGCTTTTTACATTTTCAGCTCGCATATATCAATTCGCGCGCATTGTCACACTA
GCACCCACTAGCGGTCAGACTGCAGATTGCAGCACGAAACAGGAAGCTGACTCCACATGGTCACATGCTC
ACTGAAGTGTTGACTTCCCTGACAGCTGTGCACTTTCTAAACCGGTTTTCTCATTCATTTACAGTTCAGC
CGGAATTCACCTCGAGACCATGGCTCCAAAGAAGAAGCGTAAGGTAACCATGGTGAGCAAGGGCGAGGAG
CTGTTCACCGGGGTGGTGCCCATCCTGGTCGAGCTGGACGGCGACGTAAACGGCCACAAGTTCAGCGTGT
CCGGCGAGGGCGAGGGCGATGCCACCTACGGCAAGCTGACCCTGAAGTTCATCTGCACCACCGGCAAGCT
GCCCGTGCCCTGGCCCACCCTCGTGACCACCCTGACCTACGGCGTGCAGTGCTTCAGCCGCTACCCCGAC
CACATGAAGCAGCACGACTTCTTCAAGTCCGCCATGCCCGAAGGCTACGTCCAGGAGCGCACCATCTTCT
TCAAGGACGACGGCAACTACAAGACCCGCGCCGAGGTGAAGTTCGAGGGCGACACCCTGGTGAACCGCAT
CGAGCTGAAGGGCATCGACTTCAAGGAGGACGGCAACATCCTGGGGCACAAGCTGGAGTACAACTACAAC
AGCCACAACGTCTATATCATGGCCGACAAGCAGAAGAACGGCATCAAGGTGAACTTCAAGATCCGCCACA
ACATCGAGGACGGCAGCGTGCAGCTCGCCGACCACTACCAGCAGAACACCCCCATCGGCGACGGCCCCGT
GCTGCTGCCCGACAACCACTACCTGAGCACCCAGTCCGCCCTGAGCAAAGACCCCAACGAGAAGCGCGAT
CACATGGTCCTGCTGGAGTTCGTGACCGCCGCCGGGATCACTCTCGGCATGGACGAGCTGTACAAGTAAA
GATCTGTGCCTTCTAGTTGCCAGCCATCTGTTGTTTGCCCCTCCCCCGTGCCTTCCTTGACCCTGGAAGG
TGCCACTCCCACTGTCCTTTCCTAATAAAATGAGGAAATTGCATCGCATTGTCTGAGTAGGTGTCATTCT
ATTCTGGGGGGTGGGGTGGGGCAGGACAGCAAGGGGGAGGATTGGGAAGACAATAGCAGGCATGCTGGGG
ATGCGGTGGGCTCTATGGCTTCTGAGGCGGAAAGAACCAAAGGGCGAATTAATTCATTGATGAGTTTGGA
CAAACCACAACTAGAATGCAGTGAAAAAAATGCTTTATTTGTGAAATTTGTGATGCTATTGCTTTATTTG
TAACCATTATAAGCTGCAATAAACAAGTTAACAACAACAATTGCATTCATTTTATGTTTCAGGTTCAGGG
GGAGGTGTGGGAGGTTTTTTAAAGCAAGTAAAACCTCTACAAATGTGGTCATTGATGAGTTTGGACAAAC
CACAACTAGAATGCAGTGAAAAAAATGCTTTATTTGTGAAATTTGTGATGCTATTGCTTTATTTGTAACC
ATTATAAGCTGCAATAAACAAGTTAACAACAACAATTGCATTCATTTTATGTTTCAGGTTCAGGGGGAGG
TGTGGGAGGTTTTTTAAAGCAAGTAAAACCTCTACAAATGTGGTCATTCAGATCAATTAACCCTCACCCG
GGCTAGCGATGCATGGGAGCTCTGACGTACGTTGTCTAGCAAGGAAG
